>Addgene plasmid #190436 | pSEVA19_M13ps | addgene full sequence | sequence record 373338 | Addgene NGS Result
AGCGGATAACAATTTCACACAGGAGGCCGCCTAGGCCGCGGCCGCGCGAATTCTTGACAGCTAGCTCAGT
CCTAGGTATAATGCTAGCAGAGACCACTTTCGGTCTCTGTTTTAGAGCTAGAAATAGCAAGTTAAAATAA
GGCTAGTCCGTTATCAACTTGAAAAAGTGGCACCGAGTCGGTGCTTTTCTGCAGGCATGCAAGCTTGCGG
CCGCGTCGTGACTGGGAAAACCCTGGCGACTAGTCTTGGACTCCTGTTGATAGATCCAGTAATGACCTCA
GAACTCCATCTGGATTTGTTCAGAACGCTCGGTTGCCGCCGGGCGTTTTTTATTGGTGAGAATCCAGGGG
TCCCCAATAATTACGATTTAAATTAGTAGCCCGCCTAATGAGCGGGCTTTTTTTTAATTCCCCTATTTGT
TTATTTTTCTAAATACATTCAAATATGTATCCGCTCATGAGACAATAACCCTGATAAATGCTTCAATAAT
ATTGAAAAAGGAAGAGTATGAGCATTCAGCATTTTCGTGTGGCGCTGATTCCGTTTTTTGCGGCGTTTTG
CCTGCCGGTGTTTGCGCATCCGGAAACCCTGGTGAAAGTGAAAGATGCGGAAGATCAACTGGGTGCGCGC
GTGGGCTATATTGAACTGGATCTGAACAGCGGCAAAATTCTGGAATCTTTTCGTCCGGAAGAACGTTTTC
CGATGATGAGCACCTTTAAAGTGCTGCTGTGCGGTGCGGTTCTGAGCCGTGTGGATGCGGGCCAGGAACA
ACTGGGCCGTCGTATTCATTATAGCCAGAACGATCTGGTGGAATATAGCCCGGTGACCGAAAAACATCTG
ACCGATGGCATGACCGTGCGTGAACTGTGCAGCGCGGCGATTACCATGAGCGATAACACCGCGGCGAACC
TGCTGCTGACGACCATTGGCGGTCCGAAAGAACTGACCGCGTTTCTGCATAACATGGGCGATCATGTGAC
CCGTCTGGATCGTTGGGAACCGGAACTGAACGAAGCGATTCCGAACGATGAACGTGATACCACCATGCCG
GCAGCAATGGCGACCACCCTGCGTAAACTGCTGACGGGTGAGCTGCTGACCCTGGCAAGCCGCCAGCAAC
TGATTGATTGGATGGAAGCGGATAAAGTGGCGGGTCCGCTGCTGCGTAGCGCGCTGCCGGCTGGCTGGTT
TATTGCGGATAAAAGCGGTGCGGGCGAACGTGGCAGCCGTGGCATTATTGCGGCGCTGGGCCCGGATGGT
AAACCGAGCCGTATTGTGGTGATTTATACCACCGGCAGCCAGGCGACGATGGATGAACGTAACCGTCAGA
TTGCGGAAATTGGCGCGAGCCTGATTAAACATTGG
[46 nt withheld, positions 1366-1411]
CGACCCTTGTCCTTTTCCGCTGCATAACCCTGCTTCGGGGTCATTATAGCGATTTTTTCGGTATATCCAT
CCTTTTTCGCACGATATACAGGATTTTGCCAAAGGGTTCGTGTAGACTTTCCTTGGTGTATCCAACGGCG
TCAGCCGGGCAGGATAGGTGAAGTAGGCCCACCCGCGAGCGGGTGTTCCTTCTTCACTGTCCCTTATTCG
CACCTGGCGGTGCTCAACGGGAATCCTGCTCTGCGAGGCTGGCCGTAGGCCGGCCCCGTAGAAAAGATCA
AAGGATCTTCTTGAGATCCTTTTTTTCTGCGCGTAATCTGCTGCTTGCAAACAAAAAAACCACCGCTACC
AGCGGTGGTTTGTTTGCCGGATCAAGAGCTACCAACTCTTTTTCCGAAGGTAACTGGCTTCAGCAGAGCG
CAGATACCAAATACTGTCCTTCTAGTGTAGCCGTAGTTAGGCCACCACTTCAAGAACTCTGTAGCACCGC
CTACATACCTCGCTCTGCTAATCCTGTTACCAGTGGCTGCTGCCAGTGGCGATAAGTCGTGTCTTACCGG
GTTGGACTCAAGACGATAGTTACCGGATAAGGCGCAGCGGTCGGGCTGAACGGGGGGTTCGTGCACACAG
CCCAGCTTGGAGCGAACGACCTACACCGAACTGAGATACCTACAGCGTGAGCTATGAGAAAGCGCCACGC
TTCCCGAAGGGAGAAAGGCGGACAGGTATCCGGTAAGCGGCAGGGTCGGAACAGGAGAGCGCACGAGGGA
GCTTCCAGGGGGAAACGCCTGGTATCTTTATAGTCCTGTCGGGTTTCGCCACCTCTGACTTGAGCGTCGA
TTTTTGTGATGCTCGTCAGGGGGGCGGAGCCTATGGAAAAACGCCAGCAACGCGGCCTTTTTACGGTTCC
TGGCCTTTTGCTGGCCTTTTGCTCACATGTTCTTTCCTGCGTTATCCCCTGATTCTGTGGATAACCGTAT
TACCGCCTTTGAGTGAGCTGATACCGCTCGCCGCAGCCGAACGACCGAGCGCAGCGAGTCAGTGAGCGAG
GAAGCGGAAGAGCGCCTGATGCGGTATTTTCTCCTTACGCATCTGTGCGGTATTTCACACCGCATATGGT
GCACTCTCAGTACAATCTGCTCTGATGCCGCATAGTTAAGCCAGTATACACTCCGCTATCGCTACGTGAC
TGGGTCATGGCTGCGCCCCGACACCCGCCAACACCCGCTGACGCGCCCTGACGGGCTTGTCTGCTCCCGG
CATCCGCTTACAGACAAGCTGTGACCGTCTCCGGGAGCTGCATGTGTCAGAGGTTTTCACCGTCATCACC
GAAACGCGCGAGGCAGCTGCGGTAAAGCTCATCAGCGTGGTCGTGCAGCGATTCACAGATGTCTGCCTGT
TCATCCGCGTCCAGCTCGTTGAGTTTCTCCAGAAGCGTTAATGTCTGGCTTCTGATAAAGCGGGCCATGT
TAAGGGCGGTTTTTTCCTGTTTGGTCACTGATGCCTCCGTGTAAGGGGGATTTCTGTTCATGGGGGTAAT
GATACCGATGAAACGAGAGAGGATGCTCACGATACGGGTTACTGATGATGAACATGCCCGGTTACTGGAA
CGTTGTGAGGGTAAACAACTGGCGGTATGGATGCGGCGGGGGCGCGAGATTGATT
[38 nt withheld, positions 3077-3114]
AGATTGTATAAGCAAATATTTAAATTGTAAGCGTTAATATTTTGTTAAAATTCGCGTTAAATTTTTGTTA
AATCAGCTCATTTTTTAACCAATAGGCCGAAATCGGCAAAATCCCTTATAAATCAAAAGAATAGCCCGAG
ATAGGGT
[37 nt withheld, positions 3262-3298]
AAAGAACGTGGACTCCAACGTCAAAGG
[137 nt withheld, positions 3326-3462]
G
[125 nt withheld, positions 3464-3588]
AAAGGATCTAGGTGAAGATCCTTTTTGATAATCTCATGACCAAAATCCCTTAACGTGAGTTTTCGTTCCA
CTGAGGCGCGCCCAGCTGTCTAGGGCGGCGGATTTGTCCTACTCAGGAGAGCGTTCACCGACAAACAACA
GATAAAACGAAAGGCCCAGTCTTTCGACTGAGCCTTTCGTTTTATTTGATGCCTTTAATTAA
Features (pLannotate 1.2.2; 15 found; start..end, strand, type, name):
     54..88      +  promoter       J23119 promoter: bacterial promoter (Registry of Standard Biological Parts BBa J23119)
    109..184     +  misc_RNA       gRNA scaffold: guide RNA scaffold for the Streptococcus pyogenes CRISPR/Cas9 system
    189..206     +  misc_feature   MCS (fragment): pUC18/19 multiple cloning site
    214..238     +  CDS            lacZα (fragment): LacZα fragment of β-galactosidase; lacZ fragment
    249..343     +  terminator     lambda t0 terminator: transcription terminator from phage lambda
    416..507     +  promoter       AmpR promoter: bla
    508..1365    +  CDS            bla: BLAT_ECOLX - Experimental evidence at protein level: Swiss-Prot protein existence level 1. TEM-type are the most prevalent beta-lactamases in enterobacteria; they hydrolyze the beta-lactam bond in susceptible beta-lactam antibiotics, thus conferring resistance to penicillins and cephalosporins. TEM-3 and TEM-4 are capable of hydrolyzing cefotaxime and ceftazidime. TEM-5 is capable of hydrolyzing ceftazidime. TEM-6 is capable of hydrolyzing ceftazidime and aztreonam. TEM-8/CAZ-2, TEM- 16/CAZ-7 and TEM-24/CAZ-6 are markedly active against ceftazidime. IRT- 4 shows resistance to beta-lactamase in
   1372..1411    +  terminator     fd terminator (sequence withheld): central terminator from bacteriophage fd (Otsuka and Kunisawa, 1982)
   1558..1666    +  oriT           oriT: incP origin of transfer
   1702..2290    +  rep_origin     ori: high-copy-number ColE1/pMB1/pBR322/pUC origin of replication
   2476..2616    -  misc_feature   bom: basis of mobility region from pBR322
   2718..2909    -  CDS            rop: Rop protein, which maintains plasmids at low copy number; rop
   2950..3060    +  CDS            mbeC (fragment): MBEC_ECOLX - Experimental evidence at protein level: Swiss-Prot protein existence level 1. Required for efficient mobilization of ColE1 plasmid and is thus essential to promote the specific transfer of the plasmid during conjugation. Probably functions by inducing DNA bending, helping the MbeA relaxase to melt the DNA around the nic site and cleave the phosphodiester bond. Binds specifically double-stranded DNA (dsDNA) containing the ColE1 oriT but does not recognize the inverted repeat (IR). From Escherichia coli.
   3078..3587    -  rep_origin     M13 ori (sequence partly withheld): M13 bacteriophage origin of replication; arrow indicates direction of (+) strand synthesis
   3690..3776    -  terminator     rrnB T1 terminator: Escherichia coli rrnB; transcription terminator T1 from the E. coli rrnB gene
