[The description below was written by a language model from this plasmid's Addgene catalogue record and pLannotate feature annotations shown in this document.]
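Description:
pSEVA19_M13ps is a 3,790 nt bacterial synthetic-biology plasmid in which the bacteriophage M13 packaging signal has been cloned into the pSEVA191 backbone, a member of the modular SEVA vector series. It is propagated in E. coli under ampicillin selection, provided by a TEM-type bla gene with its own promoter. Replication relies on a pBR322-type ColE1/pMB1 origin accompanied by the rop gene, which dampens copy number, and the bom region. The depositor notes describe maintenance at medium copy, although the catalogue copy-number field reads "high copy". An incP oriT is also present, which in principle allows conjugative mobilisation when transfer functions are supplied in trans. The lambda t0 and rrnB T1 terminators that flank the cargo position are typical of the SEVA architecture and insulate it from the rest of the plasmid.

The annotated insert is an approximately 510 bp M13 ori region, the intergenic segment that carries the phage origin and packaging signal. When M13 proteins are provided by a helper phage or helper plasmid, this element allows the plasmid to be replicated as single-stranded DNA and packaged into secreted filamentous phage particles, so it behaves as a phagemid. The sequence annotation also detects a constitutive J23119 promoter directly upstream of an S. pyogenes Cas9 guide RNA scaffold, followed by remnants of the pUC multiple cloning site and lacZα. This sgRNA-type cassette is not mentioned in the catalogue entry, and the record does not state whether a spacer is present or what it would target. The associated publication concerns a synthetic phage-based cell-to-cell communication system, consistent with use of this plasmid as a packageable DNA message transmitted between bacteria.
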