Addgene plasmid #190436: pSEVA19_M13ps
Purpose: M13 packaging signal cloned into the pSEVA191 vector. (This plasmid is a gift of the Jaramillo Lab, where it is called PAJ156.)
Depositing lab: Manish Kushwaha. Depositing organization: INRAE Jouy-en-Josas. Publication: A synthetic communication system uncovers extracellular immunity that self-limits bacteriophage transmission. Pathania A, Hopper C, Pandi A, Függer M, Nowak T, Kushwaha M. bioRxiv (2022) 10.1101/2022.05.11.491355.
Backbone
  Vector backbone: pSEVA191
  Vector type: Synthetic Biology
Growth in bacteria
  Bacterial resistance: Ampicillin, 100 μg/mL
  Growth temperature: 37°C
  Growth strain: DH5alpha
  Growth instructions: This plasmid is maintained as medium copy (pBBR322/ROP replication origin)
  Copy number: High Copy
Gene/Insert
  Gene/Insert name: M13 packaging signal
  Species: Bacteriophage M13
Terms and licenses: Academic/Nonprofit Terms; Industry Terms: Not Available to Industry
Depositor comments: Please visit https://www.biorxiv.org/content/10.1101/2022.05.11.491355v2 for bioRxiv preprint.
How to cite: pSEVA19_M13ps was a gift from Manish Kushwaha (Addgene plasmid # 190436 ; http://n2t.net/addgene:190436 ; RRID:Addgene_190436)
